Addgene plasmid #238910: EGFP-fCse3
Purpose: Contains EGFP-fCse3 fluorogenic protein
Depositing lab: Jian-Hui Jiang. Depositing organization: Hunan University. Publication: Fluorogenic Interacting Protein Stabilization for Orthogonal RNA Imaging. Zhou WJ, Wu MY, Shao XJ, Tang LJ, Wang F, Jiang JH. Angew Chem Int Ed Engl. 2025 Apr 10:e202502350. doi: 10.1002/anie.202502350. PubMed 40208703.
Backbone
  Vector backbone: pcDNA3.1
  Vector type: Mammalian Expression
Growth in bacteria
  Bacterial resistance: Ampicillin, 100 μg/mL
  Growth temperature: 37°C
  Growth strain: DH5alpha
  Copy number: High Copy
Gene/Insert
  Gene/Insert name: EGFP-fCse3
  Species: Synthetic
  Promoter: miniCMV (GGTAGGCGTGTACGGTGGGAGGCCTATATAAGCAGAGCT)
  Cloning method: Restriction Enzyme; 5′ cloning site MluI (not destroyed) (unknown if destroyed); 3′ cloning site EcoRI (not destroyed) (unknown if destroyed)
Terms and licenses: Academic/Nonprofit Terms; Industry Terms: Not Available to Industry
How to cite: EGFP-fCse3 was a gift from Jian-Hui Jiang (Addgene plasmid # 238910 ; http://n2t.net/addgene:238910 ; RRID:Addgene_238910)
