[The description below was written by a language model from this plasmid's Addgene catalogue record and pLannotate feature annotations shown in this document.]
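Description:
EGFP-fCse3 is a mammalian expression plasmid built on the pcDNA3.1 backbone that encodes a synthetic fusion of EGFP to an engineered form of the CRISPR-associated RNA-binding protein Cse3 (Cas6e/CasE of Escherichia coli). It is maintained in E. coli through a high-copy ColE1/pUC-type origin with ampicillin selection from the bla gene and its own promoter. An f1 origin is also present. As in standard pcDNA3.1, an SV40 early promoter drives a neomycin/kanamycin phosphotransferase gene followed by an SV40 poly(A) signal, which would allow G418 selection of stably transfected mammalian cells. Short lac promoter/operator, lacI, ble and bom fragments are backbone remnants with no evident role in the design.

The expression cassette uses a minimal CMV promoter rather than the full CMV enhancer/promoter, which should give comparatively low basal expression. Downstream, the open reading frame runs from EGFP through two tandem copies of the HIV Rev nuclear export signal into the Cse3 portion, and it ends at the bovine growth hormone polyadenylation signal. The NES copies should favour cytoplasmic localisation of the fusion. The Cse3 sequence is annotated as two adjacent casE fragments separated by a small gap, consistent with a modified rather than wild-type protein, although the record does not state the nature of the modification. The deposit describes the product as a fluorogenic protein, and the associated work concerns stabilisation of fluorogenic interacting proteins for orthogonal RNA imaging. This suggests the fusion serves as a reporter whose signal depends on binding a cognate Cse3-recognised RNA tag in living cells, but the record gives neither the mechanism nor the tag.
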