Features (pLannotate 1.2.2; 22 found; start..end, strand, type, name):
     28..80      -  misc_feature   bom (fragment): basis of mobility region from pBR322
    235..273     +  promoter       minimal CMV promoter: human cytomegalovirus (CMV) immediate early promoter
    309..1025    +  CDS            EGFP: EGFP is a basic (constitutively fluorescent) green fluorescent protein published in 1996, derived from Aequorea victoria. It is reported to be a rapidly-maturing weak dimer with moderate acid sensitivity.
   1056..1082    +  CDS            NES: nuclear export signal from the HIV Rev protein (Fischer et al., 1995)
   1092..1118    +  CDS            NES: nuclear export signal from the HIV Rev protein (Fischer et al., 1995)
   1137..1547    +  CDS            casE (fragment): CAS6_ECOLI - Also known as cas6e, ygcH. Experimental evidence at protein level: Swiss-Prot protein existence level 1. A component of Cascade, which participates in CRISPR interference, the third stage of CRISPR immunity. Cascade binds both crRNA and in a sequence-specific manner negatively supercoiled dsDNA target. This leads to the formation of an R-loop in which the crRNA binds the target DNA, displacing the noncomplementary strand. Cas3 is recruited to Cascade, nicks target DNA and then unwinds and cleaves the target, leading to DNA degradation and invader neutralization. From Escherichia c
   1557..1748    +  CDS            casE (fragment): CAS6_ECOLI - Also known as cas6e, ygcH. Experimental evidence at protein level: Swiss-Prot protein existence level 1. A component of Cascade, which participates in CRISPR interference, the third stage of CRISPR immunity. Cascade binds both crRNA and in a sequence-specific manner negatively supercoiled dsDNA target. This leads to the formation of an R-loop in which the crRNA binds the target DNA, displacing the noncomplementary strand. Cas3 is recruited to Cascade, nicks target DNA and then unwinds and cleaves the target, leading to DNA degradation and invader neutralization. From Escherichia c
   1803..1821    -  promoter       SP6 promoter: promoter for bacteriophage SP6 RNA polymerase
   1847..2071    +  polyA_signal   bGH poly(A) signal: bovine growth hormone polyadenylation signal
   2075..2096    +  promoter       SV40 promoter (fragment): SV40 enhancer and early promoter
   2117..2545    +  rep_origin     f1 ori (sequence partly withheld): f1 bacteriophage origin of replication; arrow indicates direction of (+) strand synthesis
   2559..2888    +  promoter       SV40 promoter: SV40 enhancer and early promoter
   2955..3746    +  CDS            neo: KKA2_KLEPN - Also known as kan, nptII. Experimental evidence at protein level: Swiss-Prot protein existence level 1. Resistance to kanamycin, neomycin, paromomycin, ribostamycin, butirosin and gentamicin B. From Klebsiella pneumoniae.
   3770..3928    +  CDS            ble (fragment): BLE_KLEPN - Experimental evidence at protein level: Swiss-Prot protein existence level 1. Binding protein with a strong affinity to the bleomycin family of antibiotics. Binds to CL990; an antimitotic-antibiotic compound. From Klebsiella pneumoniae.
   3923..4044    +  polyA_signal   SV40 poly(A) signal: SV40 polyadenylation signal
   4117..4133    -  protein_bind   lac operator: The lac repressor binds to the lac operator to inhibit transcription in E. coli. This inhibition can be relieved by adding lactose or isopropyl-β-D-thiogalactopyranoside (IPTG). lac repressor encoded by lacI
   4141..4171    -  promoter       lac promoter: promoter for the E. coli lac operon
   4186..4207    -  protein_bind   CAP binding site: CAP binding activates transcription in the presence of cAMP. E. coli catabolite activator protein
   4220..4312    -  CDS            lacI (fragment): lac repressor; lacI; The lac repressor binds to the lac operator to inhibit transcription in E. coli. This inhibition can be relieved by adding lactose or isopropyl-β-D-thiogalactopyranoside (IPTG).
   4495..5083    -  rep_origin     ori: high-copy-number ColE1/pMB1/pBR322/pUC origin of replication
   5254..6114    -  CDS            AmpR: β-lactamase; bla; confers resistance to ampicillin, carbenicillin, and related antibiotics
   6115..6219    -  promoter       AmpR promoter: bla
>Addgene plasmid #238910 | EGFP-fCse3 | addgene full sequence | sequence record 478592 | Addgene NGS Result
GACGGATCGGGAGATCTCCCGATCCCCTATGGTGCACTCTCAGTACAATCTGCTCTGATGCCGCATAGTT
AAGCCAGTATCTGCTCCCTGCTTGTGTGTTGGAGGTCGCTGAGTAGTGCGCGAGCAAAATTTAAGCTACA
ACAAGGCAAGGCTTGACCGACAATTGCATGAAGAATCTGCTTAGGGTTAGGCGTTTTGCGCTGCTTCGCG
ATGTACGGGCCAGATATACGCGTTGGTAGGCGTGTACGGTGGGAGGCCTATATAAGCAGAGCTCGTTTAG
TGAACCGTCAGATCGCGCCGACATCACCATGGTGAGCAAGGGCGAGGAGCTGTTCACCGGGGTGGTGCCC
ATCCTGGTCGAGCTGGACGGCGACGTAAACGGCCACAAGTTCAGCGTGTCCGGCGAGGGCGAGGGCGATG
CCACCTACGGCAAGCTGACCCTGAAGTTCATCTGCACCACCGGCAAGCTGCCCGTGCCCTGGCCCACCCT
CGTGACCACCCTGACCTACGGCGTGCAGTGCTTCAGCCGCTACCCCGACCACATGAAGCAGCACGACTTC
TTCAAGTCCGCCATGCCCGAAGGCTACGTCCAGGAGCGCACCATCTTCTTCAAGGACGACGGCAACTACA
AGACCCGCGCCGAGGTGAAGTTCGAGGGCGACACCCTGGTGAACCGCATCGAGCTGAAGGGCATCGACTT
CAAGGAGGACGGCAACATCCTGGGGCACAAGCTGGAGTACAACTACAACAGCCACAACGTCTATATCATG
GCCGACAAGCAGAAGAACGGCATCAAGGTGAACTTCAAGATCCGCCACAACATCGAGGACGGCAGCGTGC
AGCTCGCCGACCACTACCAGCAGAACACCCCCATCGGCGACGGCCCCGTGCTGCTGCCCGACAACCACTA
CCTGAGCACCCAGTCCGCCCTGAGCAAAGACCCCAACGAGAAGCGCGATCACATGGTCCTGCTGGAGTTC
GTGACCGCCGCCGGGATCACTCTCGGCATGGACGAGCTGTACAAGGGAGGCGGAGGCTCCGGAGGCGGAG
GCTCCCTGCCCCCCCTGGAGCGCCTGACCCTGGGAGGCTCCCTGCCCCCCCTGGAGCGCCTGACCCTGGG
TTCCGGTGGATCCGGTTCCGGAGTTGCGACAGTCATTAAAACTAAACAGGTTGAATTTCAACTTCAGGTT
GGTGTTCCACTCTATTTTCGGCTTCGGGCAAATCCGATCAAAACTATTCTCGACAATCAAAAGCGCCTGG
ACAGTAAAGGGAATATTAAACGCTGTCGGGTTCCGTTAATAAAAGAAGCAGAACAAATCGCGTGGTTGCA
ACGTAAATTGGGCAATGCGGCGCGCGTTGAAGATGTGCATCCCATATCGGAACGGCCACAGTATTTTTCT
GGTGATGGTAAAAGTGGAAAGATCCAAACGGTTTGCTTTGAAGGTGTGCTCACCATCAACGACGCGCCAG
CGTTAATAGATCTTGTACAGCAAGGTATTGGGCCAGCTAAATCGATGGGATGTGGCTTGCTATCTTTGGC
TCCACTGGGCTCCGGAATGTATCTCAGTAAAGTCATCATTGCCAGGGCCTGGAGCAGGGATCTTTACCAA
CTTGCCCAGGGATTATGGCATTTATTTCCAAACAGACCGGATGCTGCTCGTGATTTTCTTTTTCATGTTG
AGAAGCGAAACACACCAGAAGGCTGTCATGTTTTATTGCAGTCAGCGCAAATGCCTGTTTCAACTGCCGG
TTCCCGTCGCCGCCGTCGTCGCCGCGGTTAAGAATTCTCTAGAGGGCCCTATTCTATAGTGTCACCTAAA
TGCTAGAGCTCGCTGATCAGCCTCGACTGTGCCTTCTAGTTGCCAGCCATCTGTTGTTTGCCCCTCCCCC
GTGCCTTCCTTGACCCTGGAAGGTGCCACTCCCACTGTCCTTTCCTAATAAAATGAGGAAATTGCATCGC
ATTGTCTGAGTAGGTGTCATTCTATTCTGGGGGGTGGGGTGGGGCAGGACAGCAAGGGGGAGGATTGGGA
AGACAATAGCAGGCATGCTGGGGATGCGGTGGGCTCTATGGCTTCTGAGGCGGAAAGAACCAGCTGGGGC
TCTAGGGGGTATCCCC
[124 nt withheld, positions 2117-2240]
C
[91 nt withheld, positions 2242-2332]
A
[49 nt withheld, positions 2334-2382]
CCTTTGACGTTGGAGTCCACGTTCTTT
[37 nt withheld, positions 2410-2446]
ACCCTATCTCGGTCTATTCTTTTGATTTATAAGGGATTTTGCCGATTTCGGCCTATTGGTTAAAAAATGA
GCTGATTTAACAAAAATTTAACGCGAATTAATTCTGTGGAATGTGTGTCAGTTAGGGTGTGGAAAGTCCC
CAGGCTCCCCAGCAGGCAGAAGTATGCAAAGCATGCATCTCAATTAGTCAGCAACCAGGTGTGGAAAGTC
CCCAGGCTCCCCAGCAGGCAGAAGTATGCAAAGCATGCATCTCAATTAGTCAGCAACCATAGTCCCGCCC
CTAACTCCGCCCATCCCGCCCCTAACTCCGCCCAGTTCCGCCCATTCTCCGCCCCATGGCTGACTAATTT
TTTTTATTTATGCAGAGGCCGAGGCCGCCTCTGCCTCTGAGCTATTCCAGAAGTAGTGAGGAGGCTTTTT
TGGAGGCCTAGGCTTTTGCAAAAAGCTCCCGGGAGCTTGTATATCCATTTTCGGATCTGATCAAGAGACA
GGATGAGGATCGTTTCGCATGATTGAACAAGATGGATTGCACGCAGGTTCTCCGGCCGCTTGGGTGGAGA
GGCTATTCGGCTATGACTGGGCACAACAGACAATCGGCTGCTCTGATGCCGCCGTGTTCCGGCTGTCAGC
GCAGGGGCGCCCGGTTCTTTTTGTCAAGACCGACCTGTCCGGTGCCCTGAATGAACTGCAGGACGAGGCA
GCGCGGCTATCGTGGCTGGCCACGACGGGCGTTCCTTGCGCAGCTGTGCTCGACGTTGTCACTGAAGCGG
GAAGGGACTGGCTGCTATTGGGCGAAGTGCCGGGGCAGGATCTCCTGTCATCTCACCTTGCTCCTGCCGA
GAAAGTATCCATCATGGCTGATGCAATGCGGCGGCTGCATACGCTTGATCCGGCTACCTGCCCATTCGAC
CACCAAGCGAAACATCGCATCGAGCGAGCACGTACTCGGATGGAAGCCGGTCTTGTCGATCAGGATGATC
TGGACGAAGAGCATCAGGGGCTCGCGCCAGCCGAACTGTTCGCCAGGCTCAAGGCGCGCATGCCCGACGG
CGAGGATCTCGTCGTGACCCATGGCGATGCCTGCTTGCCGAATATCATGGTGGAAAATGGCCGCTTTTCT
GGATTCATCGACTGTGGCCGGCTGGGTGTGGCGGACCGCTATCAGGACATAGCGTTGGCTACCCGTGATA
TTGCTGAAGAGCTTGGCGGCGAATGGGCTGACCGCTTCCTCGTGCTTTACGGTATCGCCGCTCCCGATTC
GCAGCGCATCGCCTTCTATCGCCTTCTTGACGAGTTCTTCTGAGCGGGACTCTGGGGTTCGAAATGACCG
ACCAAGCGACGCCCAACCTGCCATCACGAGATTTCGATTCCACCGCCGCCTTCTATGAAAGGTTGGGCTT
CGGAATCGTTTTCCGGGACGCCGGCTGGATGATCCTCCAGCGCGGGGATCTCATGCTGGAGTTCTTCGCC
CACCCCAACTTGTTTATTGCAGCTTATAATGGTTACAAATAAAGCAATAGCATCACAAATTTCACAAATA
AAGCATTTTTTTCACTGCATTCTAGTTGTGGTTTGTCCAAACTCATCAATGTATCTTATCATGTCTGTAT
ACCGTCGACCTCTAGCTAGAGCTTGGCGTAATCATGGTCATAGCTGTTTCCTGTGTGAAATTGTTATCCG
CTCACAATTCCACACAACATACGAGCCGGAAGCATAAAGTGTAAAGCCTGGGGTGCCTAATGAGTGAGCT
AACTCACATTAATTGCGTTGCGCTCACTGCCCGCTTTCCAGTCGGGAAACCTGTCGTGCCAGCTGCATTA
ATGAATCGGCCAACGCGCGGGGAGAGGCGGTTTGCGTATTGGGCGCTCTTCCGCTTCCTCGCTCACTGAC
TCGCTGCGCTCGGTCGTTCGGCTGCGGCGAGCGGTATCAGCTCACTCAAAGGCGGTAATACGGTTATCCA
CAGAATCAGGGGATAACGCAGGAAAGAACATGTGAGCAAAAGGCCAGCAAAAGGCCAGGAACCGTAAAAA
GGCCGCGTTGCTGGCGTTTTTCCATAGGCTCCGCCCCCCTGACGAGCATCACAAAAATCGACGCTCAAGT
CAGAGGTGGCGAAACCCGACAGGACTATAAAGATACCAGGCGTTTCCCCCTGGAAGCTCCCTCGTGCGCT
CTCCTGTTCCGACCCTGCCGCTTACCGGATACCTGTCCGCCTTTCTCCCTTCGGGAAGCGTGGCGCTTTC
TCATAGCTCACGCTGTAGGTATCTCAGTTCGGTGTAGGTCGTTCGCTCCAAGCTGGGCTGTGTGCACGAA
CCCCCCGTTCAGCCCGACCGCTGCGCCTTATCCGGTAACTATCGTCTTGAGTCCAACCCGGTAAGACACG
ACTTATCGCCACTGGCAGCAGCCACTGGTAACAGGATTAGCAGAGCGAGGTATGTAGGCGGTGCTACAGA
GTTCTTGAAGTGGTGGCCTAACTACGGCTACACTAGAAGAACAGTATTTGGTATCTGCGCTCTGCTGAAG
CCAGTTACCTTCGGAAAAAGAGTTGGTAGCTCTTGATCCGGCAAACAAACCACCGCTGGTAGCGGTGGTT
TTTTTGTTTGCAAGCAGCAGATTACGCGCAGAAAAAAAGGATCTCAAGAAGATCCTTTGATCTTTTCTAC
GGGGTCTGACGCTCAGTGGAACGAAAACTCACGTTAAGGGATTTTGGTCATGAGATTATCAAAAAGGATC
TTCACCTAGATCCTTTTAAATTAAAAATGAAGTTTTAAATCAATCTAAAGTATATATGAGTAAACTTGGT
CTGACAGTTACCAATGCTTAATCAGTGAGGCACCTATCTCAGCGATCTGTCTATTTCGTTCATCCATAGT
TGCCTGACTCCCCGTCGTGTAGATAACTACGATACGGGAGGGCTTACCATCTGGCCCCAGTGCTGCAATG
ATACCGCGAGACCCACGCTCACCGGCTCCAGATTTATCAGCAATAAACCAGCCAGCCGGAAGGGCCGAGC
GCAGAAGTGGTCCTGCAACTTTATCCGCCTCCATCCAGTCTATTAATTGTTGCCGGGAAGCTAGAGTAAG
TAGTTCGCCAGTTAATAGTTTGCGCAACGTTGTTGCCATTGCTACAGGCATCGTGGTGTCACGCTCGTCG
TTTGGTATGGCTTCATTCAGCTCCGGTTCCCAACGATCAAGGCGAGTTACATGATCCCCCATGTTGTGCA
AAAAAGCGGTTAGCTCCTTCGGTCCTCCGATCGTTGTCAGAAGTAAGTTGGCCGCAGTGTTATCACTCAT
GGTTATGGCAGCACTGCATAATTCTCTTACTGTCATGCCATCCGTAAGATGCTTTTCTGTGACTGGTGAG
TACTCAACCAAGTCATTCTGAGAATAGTGTATGCGGCGACCGAGTTGCTCTTGCCCGGCGTCAATACGGG
ATAATACCGCGCCACATAGCAGAACTTTAAAAGTGCTCATCATTGGAAAACGTTCTTCGGGGCGAAAACT
CTCAAGGATCTTACCGCTGTTGAGATCCAGTTCGATGTAACCCACTCGTGCACCCAACTGATCTTCAGCA
TCTTTTACTTTCACCAGCGTTTCTGGGTGAGCAAAAACAGGAAGGCAAAATGCCGCAAAAAAGGGAATAA
GGGCGACACGGAAATGTTGAATACTCATACTCTTCCTTTTTCAATATTATTGAAGCATTTATCAGGGTTA
TTGTCTCATGAGCGGATACATATTTGAATGTATTTAGAAAAATAAACAAATAGGGGTTCCGCGCACATTT
CCCCGAAAAGTGCCACCTGACGTC
