>Addgene plasmid #238910 | EGFP-fCse3 | depositor partial sequence | sequence record 469083 | EGFP
ATGGTGAGCAAGGGCGAGGAGCTGTTCACCGGGGTGGTGCCCATCCTGGTCGAGCTGGACGGCGACGTAA
ACGGCCACAAGTTCAGCGTGTCCGGCGAGGGCGAGGGCGATGCCACCTACGGCAAGCTGACCCTGAAGTT
CATCTGCACCACCGGCAAGCTGCCCGTGCCCTGGCCCACCCTCGTGACCACCCTGACCTACGGCGTGCAG
TGCTTCAGCCGCTACCCCGACCACATGAAGCAGCACGACTTCTTCAAGTCCGCCATGCCCGAAGGCTACG
TCCAGGAGCGCACCATCTTCTTCAAGGACGACGGCAACTACAAGACCCGCGCCGAGGTGAAGTTCGAGGG
CGACACCCTGGTGAACCGCATCGAGCTGAAGGGCATCGACTTCAAGGAGGACGGCAACATCCTGGGGCAC
AAGCTGGAGTACAACTACAACAGCCACAACGTCTATATCATGGCCGACAAGCAGAAGAACGGCATCAAGG
TGAACTTCAAGATCCGCCACAACATCGAGGACGGCAGCGTGCAGCTCGCCGACCACTACCAGCAGAACAC
CCCCATCGGCGACGGCCCCGTGCTGCTGCCCGACAACCACTACCTGAGCACCCAGTCCGCCCTGAGCAAA
GACCCCAACGAGAAGCGCGATCACATGGTCCTGCTGGAGTTCGTGACCGCCGCCGGGATCACTCTCGGCA
TGGACGAGCTGTACAAG
