>Addgene plasmid #238910 | EGFP-fCse3 | depositor partial sequence | sequence record 469084 | fCse3
GTTGCGACAGTCATTAAAACTAAACAGGTTGAATTTCAACTTCAGGTTGGTGTTCCACTCTATTTTCGGC
TTCGGGCAAATCCGATCAAAACTATTCTCGACAATCAAAAGCGCCTGGACAGTAAAGGGAATATTAAACG
CTGTCGGGTTCCGTTAATAAAAGAAGCAGAACAAATCGCGTGGTTGCAACGTAAATTGGGCAATGCGGCG
CGCGTTGAAGATGTGCATCCCATATCGGAACGGCCACAGTATTTTTCTGGTGATGGTAAAAGTGGAAAGA
TCCAAACGGTTTGCTTTGAAGGTGTGCTCACCATCAACGACGCGCCAGCGTTAATAGATCTTGTACAGCA
AGGTATTGGGCCAGCTAAATCGATGGGATGTGGCTTGCTATCTTTGGCTCCACTGGGCTCCGGAATGTAT
CTCAGTAAAGTCATCATTGCCAGGGCCTGGAGCAGGGATCTTTACCAACTTGCCCAGGGATTATGGCATT
TATTTCCAAACAGACCGGATGCTGCTCGTGATTTTCTTTTTCATGTTGAGAAGCGAAACACACCAGAAGG
CTGTCATGTTTTATTGCAGTCAGCGCAAATGCCTGTTTCAACTGCCGGTTCCCGTCGCCGCCGTCGTCGC
CGCGGT
